>Addgene plasmid #19224 | pBS MIP2gamma | addgene partial sequence | sequence record 25020 | T3 5'-GCAATTAACCCTCACTAAAGG-3'
GGGGACTCCCGCGGTGGCGGCCGCTCTAGAACTAGTGGATCCCCCGGGCTGCAGGAATTCGGCACGAGGA
GCTCCTGACAGCAGCCTTGCTTCTGCTGGTCATCGCGATGTGCTTAGCCAGTGCAGAAGGAGTAAAGTGC
AAATGCTCGAGGAAAGGGCCGAAAATAAGATTCTCTAACGTACGGAAGCTGGAAATAAAACCGAGGTACC
CATTTTGTGTGGAGGAGATGATTATCGTGACCCTGTGGACGAAAGTGAGAGGTGAGCAGCAGCACTGCCT
GAACCCCAAACGCCAGAACACAGTGAGGCTGCTCAAGTGGTACCGAGTATGGAAGGAGAAGGGCAGGGTT
TATGAAGAATAGGAGGCGGCGGTGCGAGGAATGGAGAGGACTCCCTTGGCTGACGTAGGACTGGGCTCTG
CAGAAGATGATTTCTCTCTCACAGACATAAGACACAAATTCTATATTATTATAAAGCACTTTTTACCAAG
GGTCAGTTTTTACATTTTATAGCCACGTGCAAAAGGCTTCCAGATTCCATGAGCATCTGTTGCACTTCAG
ATTTCACACCTGCCTGCATTGTACCAAGGCTGGGGAAAAAACAACTCTTGTTTGGCATTATAAAAGAGGT
TTGGTTGGNTTCTGGTTGGTTTGGTTTTGTTGTTTCCTGCTTTTTTTTTTTAATTGTTANTTCATTCATA
CTTCACTATGANCGCAATTGGAGCTTTATAAGCTCATTAGACAATGTTTGTAAGGTATCCNCCAGCTGCA
TCCCTCACCTTTGGCCATGGGGAACCCNCGGGGNTTTTTCNCNCTTTGGCCC
