[The description below was written by a language model from this plasmid's Addgene catalogue record.]
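Description:
pBS MIP2gamma is a pBluescript-based cloning plasmid (backbone of about 3 kb) carrying a chicken (Gallus gallus) cDNA fragment for the Jun-suppressed chemokine, also known as MIP2 gamma or JSC and assigned to the CXCL14 gene. It is a high-copy plasmid propagated in E. coli under ampicillin selection. Although catalogued as a bacterial expression vector, nothing in the record indicates that it is meant to produce protein. The insert was placed between the XhoI site on the 5′ side and the EcoRI site on the 3′ side, and whether either site survived cloning is not recorded. The insert length is also not stated, and no feature table accompanies the entry.

The T3 and T7 primer sites flank the insert, T3 at the 5′ end and T7 at the 3′ end. In pBluescript vectors these correspond to opposing phage RNA polymerase promoters on either side of the polylinker, an arrangement that allows sense or antisense RNA to be transcribed in vitro from a linearised template. This fits the depositor's note, which calls the clone a probe and reports spotty staining in the outer layer of "PO", presumably the periosteum given the associated study. That work mapped molecular subdomains of the perichondrium and periosteum and examined their influence on gene expression in the underlying chondrocytes. The plasmid is therefore best understood as a riboprobe template for in situ hybridisation to detect CXCL14/JSC transcripts in developing chick skeletal tissue. From the stated orientation, an antisense probe would be expected from the T7 side, though the record does not say which polymerase or linearising enzyme to use.
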