Addgene plasmid #19224: pBS MIP2gamma
Depositing lab: Cliff Tabin. Depositing organization: Harvard Medical School. Publication: Identification of unique molecular subdomains in the perichondrium and periosteum and their role in regulating gene expression in the underlying chondrocytes. Bandyopadhyay A, Kubilus JK, Crochiere ML, Linsenmayer TF, Tabin CJ. Dev Biol. 2008 Sep 1;321(1):162-74. doi: 10.1016/j.ydbio.2008.06.012. Epub 2008 Jun 16. PubMed 18602913.
Backbone
  Vector backbone: pBluescript
  Backbone manufacturer: Stratagene
  Backbone size w/o insert (bp): 3000
  Vector type: Bacterial Expression
Growth in bacteria
  Bacterial resistance: Ampicillin, 100 μg/mL
  Growth temperature: 37°C
  Growth strain: DH5alpha
  Copy number: High Copy
Gene/Insert
  Gene/Insert name: Jun-suppressed chemokine (alt names: MIP2 gamma; JSC)
  Species: G. gallus (chicken)
  GenBank ID: FG356226
  Entrez Gene: CXCL14 (a.k.a. JSC)
  Cloning method: Restriction Enzyme; 5′ cloning site XhoI (unknown if destroyed); 3′ cloning site EcoRI (unknown if destroyed)
  Sequencing primers: 5′ T3; 3′ T7
Terms and licenses: Academic/Nonprofit Terms; Industry Terms: Not Available to Industry
Depositor comments: Probe 2_68, spotty staining in the outer layer of PO.
How to cite: pBS MIP2gamma was a gift from Cliff Tabin (Addgene plasmid # 19224 ; http://n2t.net/addgene:19224 ; RRID:Addgene_19224)
